Addgene plasmid #124219: mNG-sfTq2ox
Purpose: Cytoplasmic mNeongreen superfolder mTurquoise2 ox tandem, ~60 % energy transfer. pNM045 - pSAV057-mNG-sfTq2ox
Depositing lab: Tanneke den Blaauwen. Depositing organization: University of Amsterdam. Publication: Superfolder mTurquoise2(ox) optimized for the bacterial periplasm allows high efficiency in vivo FRET of cell division antibiotic targets. Meiresonne NY, Consoli E, Mertens LMY, Chertkova AO, Goedhart J, den Blaauwen T. Mol Microbiol. 2019 Apr;111(4):1025-1038. doi: 10.1111/mmi.14206. Epub 2019 Feb 28. PubMed 30648295.
Backbone
  Vector backbone: pSAV057
  Vector type: Mammalian Expression
Growth in bacteria
  Bacterial resistance: Chloramphenicol, 25 μg/mL
  Growth temperature: 37°C
  Growth strain: DH5alpha
  Growth instructions: Add 0.5% glucose to repress expression
  Copy number: Low Copy
Gene/Insert
  Gene/Insert name: mNG-sfTq2ox (alt name: pNM045)
Terms and licenses: Academic/Nonprofit Terms; Industry Terms: Not Available to Industry
Depositor comments: Please Note: mNeonGreen contains a M1-N9 amino acid deletion that allows for better expression
How to cite: mNG-sfTq2ox was a gift from Tanneke den Blaauwen (Addgene plasmid # 124219 ; http://n2t.net/addgene:124219 ; RRID:Addgene_124219)
