[The description below was written by a language model from this plasmid's Addgene catalogue record and pLannotate feature annotations shown in this document.]
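Description:
mNG-sfTq2ox (also recorded as pNM045, pSAV057-mNG-sfTq2ox) is a 5.8 kb bacterial expression plasmid built on the pSAV057 backbone. It encodes a direct tandem fusion of two fluorescent proteins for use in FRET measurements. The catalogue lists the vector type as mammalian expression, but every annotated element is prokaryotic, and no mammalian promoter or polyadenylation signal appears in the feature table, so the construct is best understood as an E. coli expression vector. It replicates from a p15A origin, which is compatible with ColE1-type plasmids and matches the low copy number recorded. Selection is by chloramphenicol through a cat gene with its own promoter. Short fragments of other vector elements (f1 ori, lacZα, rop, bom, IS1, RSF ori) are remnants of the backbone's construction rather than functional parts.

The fusion is expressed from a trc-type promoter, annotated only as a fragment, followed by a lac operator. The plasmid also carries lacI under the lacIq promoter, so transcription is repressed by Lac repressor and should be inducible with IPTG; the record also notes glucose being used to keep expression repressed. The open reading frame places mNeonGreen immediately upstream of superfolder mTurquoise2 ox, a cyan protein optimised for folding in oxidising environments such as the bacterial periplasm. The rrnB T1 and T2 terminators lie downstream. The depositor notes that mNeonGreen lacks its first nine residues (M1–N9), which improves expression. With no export signal annotated, the tandem stays in the cytoplasm, where the cyan donor transfers about 60% of its energy to the green-yellow acceptor. This suits it to serve as a high-efficiency positive control or reference for in vivo FRET studies of bacterial proteins.
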