Features (pLannotate 1.2.2; 23 found; start..end, strand, type, name):
    996..1013    +  promoter       tet promoter (fragment): E. coli promoter for tetracycline efflux protein gene
   1009..1110    -  CDS            yciV (fragment): RNAAM_ECOLI - Also known as trpH From Escherichia coli (strain K12).
   1189..1215    +  promoter       trc promoter (fragment): strong E. coli promoter; hybrid between the trp and lac UV5 promoters
   1223..1239    +  protein_bind   lac operator: The lac repressor binds to the lac operator to inhibit transcription in E. coli. This inhibition can be relieved by adding lactose or isopropyl-β-D-thiogalactopyranoside (IPTG). lac repressor encoded by lacI
   1260..1940    +  CDS            mNeonGreen: mNeonGreen is a basic (constitutively fluorescent) green/yellow fluorescent protein published in 2013, derived from Branchiostoma lanceolatum. It is reported to be a very rapidly-maturing monomer with moderate acid sensitivity.
   1947..2663    +  CDS            Superfolder mTurquoise2 ox: Superfolder mTurquoise2 ox is a basic (constitutively fluorescent) cyan fluorescent protein published in 2019, derived from Aequorea victoria.
   2729..2746    +  CDS            capTEV™ (fragment): composite tag for in vivo biotinylation, TEV protease cleavage, and 6xHis tagging
   2853..2968    +  ncRNA          5S rRNA: Accession: RF00001 - 5S ribosomal RNA
   2972..3058    +  terminator     rrnB T1 terminator: Escherichia coli rrnB; transcription terminator T1 from the E. coli rrnB gene
   3150..3177    +  terminator     rrnB T2 terminator: transcription terminator T2 from the E. coli rrnB gene
   3196..3239    +  promoter       AmpR promoter (fragment): bla
   3249..3267    -  promoter       T7 promoter: promoter for bacteriophage T7 RNA polymerase
   3270..3427    +  CDS            lacZα (fragment): LacZα fragment of β-galactosidase; lacZ fragment
   3432..3507    +  rep_origin     f1 ori (fragment) (sequence withheld): f1 bacteriophage origin of replication; arrow indicates direction of (+) strand synthesis
   3503..3645    -  mobile_element IS1 (fragment) (sequence partly withheld): prokaryotic transposable element IS1
   3766..3868    +  promoter       cat promoter: promoter of the E. coli cat gene encoding chloramphenicol acetyltransferase
   3869..4525    +  CDS            cat: CAT_ECOLX - Experimental evidence at protein level: Swiss-Prot protein existence level 1. This enzyme is an effector of chloramphenicol resistance in bacteria. From Escherichia coli. This protein is used as a marker in many commonly used cloning vectors, such as pACYC184.
   4589..5134    +  rep_origin     p15A ori: Plasmids containing the medium-copy-number p15A origin of replication can be propagated in E. coli cells that contain a second plasmid with the ColE1 origin.
   5222..5277    +  rep_origin     RSF ori (fragment): Plasmids containing the RSF 1030 origin of replication can be propagated in E. coli cells that contain additional plasmids with compatible origins.
   5376..5424    -  misc_feature   bom (fragment): basis of mobility region from pBR322
   5526..5566    -  CDS            rop (fragment): Rop protein, which maintains plasmids at low copy number; rop
   5610..5687    +  promoter       lacIq promoter: lacI (mutant); In the lacIq allele, a single base change in the promoter boosts expression of the lacI gene about 10-fold.
   5688..954     +  CDS            lacI (across the origin): lac repressor; lacI; The lac repressor binds to the lac operator to inhibit transcription in E. coli. This inhibition can be relieved by adding lactose or isopropyl-β-D-thiogalactopyranoside (IPTG).
>Addgene plasmid #124219 | mNG-sfTq2ox | addgene full sequence | sequence record 242465 | Addgene NGS Result
GAGCTGAATTACATTCCCAACCGCGTGGCACAACAACTGGCGGGCAAACAGTCGTTGCTGATTGGCGTTG
CCACCTCCAGTCTGGCCCTGCACGCGCCGTCGCAAATTGTCGCGGCGATTAAATCTCGCGCCGATCAACT
GGGTGCCAGCGTGGTGGTGTCGATGGTAGAACGAAGCGGCGTCGAAGCCTGTAAAGCGGCGGTGCACAAT
CTTCTCGCGCAACGCGTCAGTGGGCTGATCATTAACTATCCGCTGGATGACCAGGATGCCATTGCTGTGG
AAGCTGCCTGCACTAATGTTCCGGCGTTATTTCTTGATGTCTCTGACCAGACACCCATCAACAGTATTAT
TTTCTCCCATGAAGACGGTACGCGACTGGGCGTGGAGCATCTGGTCGCATTGGGTCACCAGCAAATCGCG
CTGTTAGCGGGCCCATTAAGTTCTGTCTCGGCGCGTCTGCGTCTGGCTGGCTGGCATAAATATCTCACTC
GCAATCAAATTCAGCCGATAGCGGAACGGGAAGGCGACTGGAGTGCCATGTCCGGTTTTCAACAAACCAT
GCAAATGCTGAATGAGGGCATCGTTCCCACTGCGATGCTGGTTGCCAACGATCAGATGGCGCTGGGCGCA
ATGCGCGCCATTACCGAGTCCGGGCTGCGCGTTGGTGCGGATATCTCGGTAGTGGGATACGACGATACCG
AAGACAGCTCATGTTATATCCCGCCGTTAACCACCATCAAACAGGATTTTCGCCTGCTGGGGCAAACCAG
CGTGGACCGCTTGCTGCAACTCTCTCAGGGCCAGGCGGTGAAGGGCAATCAGCTGTTGCCCGTCTCACTG
GTGAAAAGAAAAACCACCCTGGCGCCCAATACGCAAACCGCCTCTCCCCGCGCGTTGGCCGATTCATTAA
TGCAGCTGGCACGACAGGTTTCCCGACTGGAAAGCGGGCAGTGAGCGCAACGCAATTAATGTAAGTTAGC
GCGAATTGATCTGGTTTGACAGCTTATCATCGACTGCACGGTGCACCAATGCTTCTGGCGTCAGGCAGCC
ATCGGAAGCTGTGGTATGGCTGTGCAGGTCGTAAATCACTGCATAATTCGTGTCGCTCAAGGCGCACTCC
CGTTCTGGATAATGTTTTTTGCGCCGACATCATAACGGTTCTGGCAAATATTCTGAAATGAGCTGTTTAC
AATTAATCATCCGGCTCGTATAATGTGTGGAATTGTGAGCGGATAACAATTTCACACAGGAAACAGACCA
TGGCCTCTCTCCCAGCGACACATGAGTTACACATCTTTGGCTCCATCAACGGTGTGGACTTTGACATGGT
GGGTCAGGGCACCGGCAATCCAAATGATGGTTATGAGGAGTTAAACCTGAAGTCCACCAAGGGTGACCTC
CAGTTCTCCCCCTGGATTCTGGTCCCTCATATCGGGTATGGCTTCCATCAGTACCTGCCCTACCCTGACG
GGATGTCGCCTTTCCAGGCCGCGATGGTAGATGGCTCCGGATACCAAGTCCATCGCACAATGCAGTTTGA
AGATGGTGCCTCCCTTACTGTTAACTACCGCTACACCTACGAGGGAAGCCACATCAAAGGAGAGGCCCAG
GTGAAGGGGACTGGTTTCCCTGCTGACGGTCCTGTGATGACCAACTCGCTGACCGCTGCGGACTGGTGCA
GGTCGAAGAAGACTTACCCCAACGACAAAACCATCATCAGTACCTTTAAGTGGAGTTACACCACTGGAAA
TGGCAAGCGCTACCGGAGCACTGCGCGGACCACCTACACCTTTGCCAAGCCAATGGCGGCTAACTATCTG
AAGAACCAGCCGATGTACGTGTTCCGTAAGACGGAGCTCAAGCACTCCAAGACCGAGCTCAACTTCAAGG
AGTGGCAAAAGGCCTTTACCGATGTGATGGGCATGGACGAGCTGTACAAGGAATTGATGGTGAGCAAGGG
CGAGGAGCTGTTCACCGGGGTGGTGCCCATCCTGGTCGAGCTGGACGGCGACGTAAACGGCCACAAGTTC
AGCGTGCGCGGCGAGGGCGAGGGCGATGCCACCAATGGCAAGCTGACCCTGAAGTTCATCTGCACCACCG
GCAAGCTGCCCGTGCCCTGGCCCACCCTCGTGACCACCCTGTCCTGGGGTGTACAGGTCTTCGCCCGCTA
CCCCGACCACATGAAGCAGCACGACTTCTTCAAGTCCGCCATGCCCGAAGGCTACGTCCAGGAGCGCACC
ATCAGCTTCAAGGACGACGGCACATACAAGACCCGCGCCGAGGTGAAGTTCGAGGGCGACACCCTGGTGA
ACCGCATCGAGCTGAAGGGCATCGACTTCAAGGAGGACGGCAACATCCTGGGGCACAAGCTGGAGTACAA
CTACTTTAGCGACAACGTCTATATCACCGCCGACAAGCAGAAGAACGGCATCAAGGCCAACTTCAAGATC
CGCCACAACGTGGAGGACGGCGGCGTGCAGCTCGCCGACCACTACCAGCAGAACACCCCCATCGGCGACG
GCCCCGTGCTGCTGCCCGACAACCACTACCTGAGCACCCAGTCCAAGCTGAGCAAAGACCCCAACGAGAA
GCGCGATCACATGGTCCTGCTGGAGTTCGTGACCGCCGCCGGGATCACTCTCGGCATGGACGAGCTGTAC
AAGGAATTCTAAAGCTTGGGCCCGAACAAAAACTCATCTCAGAAGAGGATCTGAATAGCGCCGTCGACCA
TCATCATCATCATCATTGAGTTTAAACGGTCTCCAGCTTGGCTGTTTTGGCGGATGAGAGAAGATTTTCA
GCCTGATACAGATTAAATCAGAACGCAGAAGCGGTCTGATAAAACAGAATTTGCCTGGCGGCAGTAGCGC
GGTGGTCCCACCTGACCCCATGCCGAACTCAGAAGTGAAACGCCGTAGCGCCGATGGTAGTGTGGGGTCT
CCCCATGCGAGAGTAGGGAACTGCCAGGCATCAAATAAAACGAAAGGCTCAGTCGAAAGACTGGGCCTTT
CGTTTTATCTGTTGTTTGTCGGTGAACGCTCTCCTGAGTAGGACAAATCCGCCGGGAGCGGATTTGAACG
TTGCGAAGCAACGGCCCGGAGGGTGGCGGGCAGGACGCCCGCCATAAACTGCCAGGCATCAAATTAAGCA
GAAGGCCATCCTGACGGATGGCCTTTTTGCGTTTCTACAAACTCTTTTGTTTATTTTTCTAAATACATTC
AAATATGTATCCGCTCATGCCAATTCGCCCTATAGTGAGTCGTATTACAATTCACTGGCCGTCGTTTTAC
AACGTCGTGACTGGGAAAACCCTGGCGTTACCCAACTTAATCGCCTTGCAGCACATCCCCCTTTCGCCAG
CTGGCGTAATAGCGAAGAGGCCCGCACCGATCGCCCTTCCCAACAGTTGCGCAGCCTGAATGGCGAATGG
G
[76 nt withheld, positions 3432-3507]
TGATGTCCGGCGGTGCTTTTGCCGTTACGCACCACCCCGTCAGTAGCTGAACAGGAGGGACAGCTGATAG
AAACAGAAGCCACTGGAGCACCTCAAAAACACCATCATACACTAAATCAGTAAGTTGGCAGCATCACCCG
ACGCACTTTGCGCCGAATAAATACCTGTGACGGAAGATCACTTCGCAGAATAAATAAATCCTGGTGTCCC
TGTTGATACCGGGAAGCCCTGGGCCAACTTTTGGCGAAAATGAGACGTTGATCGGCACGTAAGAGGTTCC
AACTTTCACCATAATGAAATAAGATCACTACCGGGCGTATTTTTTGAGTTATCGAGATTTTCAGGAGCTA
AGGAAGCTAAAATGGAGAAAAAAATCACTGGATATACCACCGTTGATATATCCCAATGGCATCGTAAAGA
ACATTTTGAGGCATTTCAGTCAGTTGCTCAATGTACCTATAACCAGACCGTTCAGCTGGATATTACGGCC
TTTTTAAAGACCGTAAAGAAAAATAAGCACAAGTTTTATCCGGCCTTTATTCACATTCTTGCCCGCCTGA
TGAATGCTCATCCGGAATTTCGTATGGCAATGAAAGACGGTGAGCTGGTGATATGGGATAGTGTTCACCC
TTGTTACACCGTTTTCCATGAGCAAACTGAAACGTTTTCATCGCTCTGGAGTGAATACCACGACGATTTC
CGGCAGTTTCTACACATATATTCGCAAGATGTGGCGTGTTACGGTGAAAACCTGGCCTATTTCCCTAAAG
GGTTTATTGAGAATATGTTTTTCGTCTCAGCCAATCCCTGGGTGAGTTTCACCAGTTTTGATTTAAACGT
GGCCAATATGGACAACTTCTTCGCCCCCGTTTTCACTATGGGCAAATATTATACGCAAGGCGACAAGGTG
CTGATGCCGCTGGCGATTCAGGTTCATCATGCCGTTTGTGATGGCTTCCATGTCGGCAGAATGCTTAATG
AATTACAACAGTACTGCGATGAGTGGCAGGGCGGGGCGTAATTTTTTTAAGGCAGTTATTGGTGCCTAGA
AATATTTTATCTGATTAATAAGATGATCTTCTTGAGATCGTTTTGGTCTGCGCGTAATCTCTTGCTCTGA
AAACGAAAAAACCGCCTTGCAGGGCGGTTTTTCGAAGGTTCTCTGAGCTACCAACTCTTTGAACCGAGGT
AACTGGCTTGGAGGAGCGCAGTCACCAAAACTTGTCCTTTCAGTTTAGCCTTAACCGGCGCATGACTTCA
AGACTAACTCCTCTAAATCAATTACCAGTGGCTGCTGCCAGTGGTGCTTTTGCATGTCTTTCCGGGTTGG
ACTCAAGACGATAGTTACCGGATAAGGCGCAGCGGTCGGACTGAACGGGGGGTTCGTGCATACAGTCCAG
CTTGGAGCGAACTGCCTACCCGGAACTGAGTGTCAGGCGTGGAATGAGACAAACGCGGCCATAACAGCGG
AATGACACCGGTAAACCGAAAGGCAGGAACAGGAGAGCGCACGAGGGAGCCGCCAGGGGGAAACGCCTGG
TATCTTTATAGTCCTGTCGGGTTTCGCCACCACTGATTTGAGCGTCAGATTTCGTGATGCTTGTCAGGGG
GGCGGAGCCTATGGAAAAACGGCTTTGCCGCGGCCCTCTCACTTCCCTGTTAAGTATCTTCCTGGCATCT
TCCAGGAAATCTCCGCCCCGTTCGTAAGCCATTTCCGCTCGCCGCAGTCGAACGACCGAGCGTAGCGAGT
CAGTGAGCGAGGAAGCGGAATATATCCTGTATCACATATTCTGCTGACGCACCGGTGCAGCCTTTTTTCT
CCTGCCACATGAAGCACTTCACTGACACCCTCATCAGTGCCAACATAGTAAGCCAGTATACACTCCGCTA
TCGCTACGTGACTGGGTCATGGCTGCGCCCCGACACCCGCCAACACCCGCTGACGCGCCCTGACGGGCTT
GTCTGCTCCCGGCATCCGCTTACAGACAAGCTGTGACCGTCTCCGGGAGCTGCATGTGTCAGAGGTTTTC
ACCGTCATCACCGAAACGCGCGAGGCAGCAGATCAATTCGCGCGCGAAGGCGAAGCGGCATGCATTTACG
TTGACACCATCGAATGGTGCAAAACCTTTCGCGGTATGGCATGATAGCGCCCGGAAGAGAGTCAATTCAG
GGTGGTGAATGTGAAACCAGTAACGTTATACGATGTCGCAGAGTATGCCGGTGTCTCTTATCAGACCGTT
TCCCGCGTGGTGAACCAGGCCAGCCACGTTTCTGCGAAAACGCGGGAAAAAGTGGAAGCGGCGATGGCG
